>Addgene plasmid #87073 | pLenti6.2-ccdB-Renilla | addgene full sequence | sequence record 215537 | Addgene NGS Result
GGGTCTCTCTGGTTAGACCAGATCTGAGCCTGGGAGCTCTCTGGCTAACTAGGGAACCCACTGCTTAAGC
CTCAATAAAGCTTGCCTTGAGTGCTTCAAGTAGTGTGTGCCCGTCTGTTGTGTGACTCTGGTAACTAGAG
ATCCCTCAGACCCTTTTAGTCAGTGTGGAAAATCTCTAGCAGTGGCGCCCGAACAGGGACTTGAAAGCGA
AAGGGAAACCAGAGGAGCTCTCTCGACGCAGGACTCGGCTTGCTGAAGCGCGCACGGCAAGAGGCGAGGG
GCGGCGACTGGTGAGTACGCCAAAAATTTTGACTAGCGGAGGCTAGAAGGAGAGAGATGGGTGCGAGAGC
GTCAGTATTAAGCGGGGGAGAATTAGATCGCGATGGGAAAAAATTCGGTTAAGGCCAGGGGGAAAGAAAA
AATATAAATTAAAACATATAGTATGGGCAAGCAGGGAGCTAGAACGATTCGCAGTTAATCCTGGCCTGTT
AGAAACATCAGAAGGCTGTAGACAAATACTGGGACAGCTACAACCATCCCTTCAGACAGGATCAGAAGAA
CTTAGATCATTATATAATACAGTAGCAACCCTCTATTGTGTGCATCAAAGGATAGAGATAAAAGACACCA
AGGAAGCTTTAGACAAGATAGAGGAAGAGCAAAACAAAAGTAAGACCACCGCACAGCAAGCGGCCGCTGA
TCTTCAGACCTGGAGGAGGAGATATGAGGGACAATTGGAGAAGTGAATTATATAAATATAAAGTAGTAAA
AATTGAACCATTAGGAGTAGCACCCACCAAGGCAAAGAGAAGAGTGGTGCAGAGAGAAAAAAGAGCAGTG
GGAATAGGAGCTTTGTTCCTTGGGTTCTTGGGAGCAGCAGGAAGCACTATGGGCGCAGCGTCAATGACGC
TGACGGTACAGGCCAGACAATTATTGTCTGGTATAGTGCAGCAGCAGAACAATTTGCTGAGGGCTATTGA
GGCGCAACAGCATCTGTTGCAACTCACAGTCTGGGGCATCAAGCAGCTCCAGGCAAGAATCCTGGCTGTG
GAAAGATACCTAAAGGATCAACAGCTCCTGGGGATTTGGGGTTGCTCTGGAAAACTCATTTGCACCACTG
CTGTGCCTTGGAATGCTAGTTGGAGTAATAAATCTCTGGAACAGATTTGGAATCACACGACCTGGATGGA
GTGGGACAGAGAAATTAACAATTACACAAGCTTAATACACTCCTTAATTGAAGAATCGCAAAACCAGCAA
GAAAAGAATGAACAAGAATTATTGGAATTAGATAAATGGGCAAGTTTGTGGAATTGGTTTAACATAACAA
ATTGGCTGTGGTATATAAAATTATTCATAATGATAGTAGGAGGCTTGGTAGGTTTAAGAATAGTTTTTGC
TGTACTTTCTATAGTGAATAGAGTTAGGCAGGGATATTCACCATTATCGTTTCAGACCCACCTCCCAACC
CCGAGGGGACCCGACAGGCCCGAAGGAATAGAAGAAGAAGGTGGAGAGAGAGACAGAGACAGATCCATTC
GATTAGTGAACGGATCTCGACGGTATCGATGTCGACGTTAACGCTAGCGACTGGGTCTGCGATGTCGACG
TTAACGCTAGCGACTGGGTCTGCGATAAGCTTGGGAGTTCCGCGTTACATAACTTACGGTAAATGGCCCG
CCTGGCTGACCGCCCAACGACCCCCGCCCATTGACGTCAATAATGACGTATGTTCCCATAGTAACGCCAA
TAGGGACTTTCCATTGACGTCAATGGGTGGAGTATTTACGGTAAACTGCCCACTTGGCAGTACATCAAGT
GTATCATATGCCAAGTACGCCCCCTATTGACGTCAATGACGGTAAATGGCCCGCCTGGCATTATGCCCAG
TACATGACCTTATGGGACTTTCCTACTTGGCAGTACATCTACGTATTAGTCATCGCTATTACCATGGTGA
TGCGGTTTTGGCAGTACATCAATGGGCGTGGATAGCGGTTTGACTCACGGGGATTTCCAAGTCTCCACCC
CATTGACGTCAATGGGAGTTTGTTTTGGCACCAAAATCAACGGGACTTTCCAAAATGTCGTAACAACTCC
GCCCCATTGACGCAAATGGGCGGTAGGCGTGTACGGTGGGAGGTCTATATAAGCAGAGCTCGTTTAGTGA
ACCGTCAGATCGCCTGGAGACGCCATCCACGCTGTTTTGACCTCCATAGAAGACACCGACTCTAGAGGAT
CCACTAGTCCAGTGTGGTGGAATTCTGCAGATATCAACAAGTTTGTACAAAAAAGCTGAACGAGAAACGT
AAAATGATATAAATATCAATATATTAAATTAGATTTTGCATAAAAAACAGACTACATAATACTGTAAAAC
ACAACATATCCAGTCACTATGGCGGCCGCATTAGGCACCCCAGGCTTTACACTTTATGCTTCCGGCTCGT
ATAATGTGTGGATTTTGAGTTAGGATCCGTCGAGATTTTCAGGAGCTAAGGAAGCTAAAATGGAGAAAAA
AATCACTGGATATACCACCGTTGATATATCCCAATGGCATCGTAAAGAACATTTTGAGGCATTTCAGTCA
GTTGCTCAATGTACCTATAACCAGACCGTTCAGCTGGATATTACGGCCTTTTTAAAGACCGTAAAGAAAA
ATAAGCACAAGTTTTATCCGGCCTTTATTCACATTCTTGCCCGCCTGATGAATGCTCATCCGGAATTCCG
TATGGCAATGAAAGACGGTGAGCTGGTGATATGGGATAGTGTTCACCCTTGTTACACCGTTTTCCATGAG
CAAACTGAAACGTTTTCATCGCTCTGGAGTGAATACCACGACGATTTCCGGCAGTTTCTACACATATATT
CGCAAGATGTGGCGTGTTACGGTGAAAACCTGGCCTATTTCCCTAAAGGGTTTATTGAGAATATGTTTTT
CGTCTCAGCCAATCCCTGGGTGAGTTTCACCAGTTTTGATTTAAACGTGGCCAATATGGACAACTTCTTC
GCCCCCGTTTTCACCATGGGCAAATATTATACGCAAGGCGACAAGGTGCTGATGCCGCTGGCGATTCAGG
TTCATCATGCCGTTTGTGATGGCTTCCATGTCGGCAGAATGCTTAATGAATTACAACAGTACTGCGATGA
GTGGCAGGGCGGGGCGTAAAGATCTGGATCCGGCTTACTAAAAGCCAGATAACAGTATGCGTATTTGCGC
GCTGATTTTTGCGGTATAAGAATATATACTGATATGTATACCCGAAGTATGTCAAAAAGAGGTATGCTAT
GAAGCAGCGTATTACAGTGACAGTTGACAGCGACAGCTATCAGTTGCTCAAGGCATATATGATGTCAATA
TCTCCGGTCTGGTAAGCACAACCATGCAGAATGAAGCCCGTCGTCTGCGTGCCGAACGCTGGAAAGCGGA
AAATCAGGAAGGGATGGCTGAGGTCGCCCGGTTTATTGAAATGAACGGCTCTTTTGCTGACGAGAACAGG
GGCTGGTGAAATGCAGTTTAAGGTTTACACCTATAAAAGAGAGAGCCGTTATCGTCTGTTTGTGGATGTA
CAGAGTGATATTATTGACACGCCCGGGCGACGGATGGTGATCCCCCTGGCCAGTGCACGTCTGCTGTCAG
ATAAAGTCTCCCGTGAACTTTACCCGGTGGTGCATATCGGGGATGAAAGCTGGCGCATGATGACCACCGA
TATGGCCAGTGTGCCGGTCTCCGTTATCGGGGAAGAAGTGGCTGATCTCAGCCACCGCGAAAATGACATC
AAAAACGCCATTAACCTGATGTTCTGGGGAATATAAATGTCAGGCTCCCTTATACACAGCCAGTCTGCAG
GTCGACCATAGTGACTGGATATGTTGTGTTTTACAGTATTATGTAGTCTGTTTTTTATGCAAAATCTAAT
TTAATATATTGATATTTATATCATTTTACGTTTCTCGTTCAGCTTTCTTGTACAAAGTGGTTGATATCCA
GCACAGTGGCGGCCGCTCGAGTGGCTCGGGCTCGACCTCGGGCTCGGGCAAAACCGGTGCTTCCAAGGTG
TACGACCCCGAGCAACGCAAACGCATGATCACTGGGCCTCAGTGGTGGGCTCGCTGCAAGCAAATGAACG
TGCTGGACTCCTTCATCAACTACTATGATTCCGAGAAGCACGCCGAGAACGCCGTGATTTTTCTGCATGG
TAACGCTGCCTCCAGCTACCTGTGGAGGCACGTCGTGCCTCACATCGAGCCCGTGGCTAGATGCATCATC
CCTGATCTGATCGGAATGGGTAAGTCCGGCAAGAGCGGGAATGGCTCATATCGCCTCCTGGATCACTACA
AGTACCTCACCGCTTGGTTCGAGCTGCTGAACCTTCCAAAGAAAATCATCTTTGTGGGCCACGACTGGGG
GGCTTGTCTGGCCTTTCACTACTCCTACGAGCACCAAGACAAGATCAAGGCCATCGTCCATGCTGAGAGT
GTCGTGGACGTGATCGAGTCCTGGGACGAGTGGCCTGACATCGAGGAGGATATCGCCCTGATCAAGAGCG
AAGAGGGCGAGAAAATGGTGCTTGAGAATAACTTCTTCGTCGAGACCATGCTCCCAAGCAAGATCATGCG
GAAACTGGAGCCTGAGGAGTTCGCTGCCTACCTGGAGCCATTCAAGGAGAAGGGCGAGGTTAGACGGCCT
ACCCTCTCCTGGCCTCGCGAGATCCCTCTCGTTAAGGGAGGCAAGCCCGACGTCGTCCAGATTGTCCGCA
ACTACAACGCCTACCTTCGGGCCAGCGACGATCTGCCTAAGATGTTCATCGAGTCCGACCCTGGGTTCTT
TTCCAACGCTATTGTCGAGGGAGCTAAGAAGTTCCCTAACACCGAGTTCGTGAAGGTGAAGGGCCTCCAC
TTCAGCCAGGAGGACGCTCCAGATGAAATGGGTAAGTACATCAAGAGCTTCGTGGAGCGCGTGCTGAAGA
ACGAGCAGTAAGGGCCCGCGGTTCGAAGGTAAGCCTATCCCTAACCCTCTCCTCGGTCTCGATTCTACGC
GTACCGGTTAGTAATGACGATGGTACCTACCGGGTAGGGGAGGCGCTTTTCCCAAGGCAGTCTGGAGCAT
GCGCTTTAGCAGCCCCGCTGGGCACTTGGCGCTACACAAGTGGCCTCTGGCCTCGCACACATTCCACATC
CACCGGTAGGCGCCAACCGGCTCCGTTCTTTGGTGGCCCCTTCGCGCCACCTTCTACTCCTCCCCTAGTC
AGGAAGTTCCCCCCCGCCCCGCAGCTCGCGTCGTGCAGGACGTGACAAATGGAAGTAGCACGTCTCACTA
GTCTCGTGCAGATGGACAGCACCGCTGAGCAATGGAAGCGGGTAGGCCTTTGGGGCAGCGGCCAATAGCA
GCTTTGCTCCTTCGCTTTCTGGGCTCAGAGGCTGGGAAGGGGTGGGTCCGGGGGCGGGCTCAGGGGCGGG
CTCAGGGGCGGGGCGGGCGCCCGAAGGTCCTCCGGAGGCCCGGCATTCTGCACGCTTCAAAAGCGCACGT
CTGCCGCGCTGTTCTCCTCTTCCTCATCTCCGGGCCTTTCGACTCTAGACACGTGTTGACAATTAATCAT
CGGCATAGTATATCGGCATAGTATAATACGACAAGGTGAGGAACTAAACCATGGCCAAGCCTTTGTCTCA
AGAAGAATCCACCCTCATTGAAAGAGCAACGGCTACAATCAACAGCATCCCCATCTCTGAAGACTACAGC
GTCGCCAGCGCAGCTCTCTCTAGCGACGGCCGCATCTTCACTGGTGTCAATGTATATCATTTTACTGGGG
GACCTTGTGCAGAACTCGTGGTGCTGGGCACTGCTGCTGCTGCGGCAGCTGGCAACCTGACTTGTATCGT
CGCGATCGGAAATGAGAACAGGGGCATCTTGAGCCCCTGCGGACGGTGCCGACAGGTGCTTCTCGATCTG
CATCCTGGGATCAAAGCCATAGTGAAGGACAGTGATGGACAGCCGACGGCAGTTGGGATTCGTGAATTGC
TGCCCTCTGGTTATGTGTGGGAGGGCTAAGCACAATTCGAGCTCGGTACCTTTAAGACCAATGACTTACA
AGGCAGCTGTAGATCTTAGCCACTTTTTAAAAGAAAAGGGGGGACTGGAAGGGCTAATTCACTCCCAACG
AAGACAAGATCTGCTTTTTGCTTGTACTGGGTCTCTCTGGTTAGACCAGATCTGAGCCTGGGAGCTCTCT
GGCTAACTAGGGAACCCACTGCTTAAGCCTCAATAAAGCTTGCCTTGAGTGCTTCAAGTAGTGTGTGCCC
GTCTGTTGTGTGACTCTGGTAACTAGAGATCCCTCAGACCCTTTTAGTCAGTGTGGAAAATCTCTAGCAG
TAGTAGTTCATGTCATCTTATTATTCAGTATTTATAACTTGCAAAGAAATGAATATCAGAGAGTGAGAGG
AACTTGTTTATTGCAGCTTATAATGGTTACAAATAAAGCAATAGCATCACAAATTTCACAAATAAAGCAT
TTTTTTCACTGCATTCTAGTTGTGGTTTGTCCAAACTCATCAATGTATCTTATCATGTCTGGCTCTAGCT
ATCCCGCCCCTAACTCCGCCCATCCCGCCCCTAACTCCGCCCAGTTCCGCCCATTCTCCGCCCCATGGCT
GACTAATTTTTTTTATTTATGCAGAGGCCGAGGCCGCCTCGGCCTCTGAGCTATTCCAGAAGTAGTGAGG
AGGCTTTTTTGGAGGCCTAGGGACGTACCCAATTCGCCCTATAGTGAGTCGTATTACGCGCGCTCACTGG
CCGTCGTTTTACAACGTCGTGACTGGGAAAACCCTGGCGTTACCCAACTTAATCGCCTTGCAGCACATCC
CCCTTTCGCCAGCTGGCGTAATAGCGAAGAGGCCCGCACCGATCGCCCTTCCCAACAGTTGCGCAGCCTG
AATGGCGAATGGG
[124 nt withheld, positions 6944-7067]
C
[91 nt withheld, positions 7069-7159]
A
[49 nt withheld, positions 7161-7209]
CCTTTGACGTTGGAGTCCACGTTCTTT
[37 nt withheld, positions 7237-7273]
ACCCTATCTCGGTCTATTCTTTTGATTTATAAGGGATTTTGCCGATTTCGGCCTATTGGTTAAAAAATGA
GCTGATTTAACAAAAATTTAACGCGAATTTTAACAAAATATTAACGCTTACAATTTAGGTGGCACTTTTC
GGGGAAATGTGCGCGGAACCCCTATTTGTTTATTTTTCTAAATACATTCAAATATGTATCCGCTCATGAG
ACAATAACCCTGATAAATGCTTCAATAATATTGAAAAAGGAAGAGTATGAGTATTCAACATTTCCGTGTC
GCCCTTATTCCCTTTTTTGCGGCATTTTGCCTTCCTGTTTTTGCTCACCCAGAAACGCTGGTGAAAGTAA
AAGATGCTGAAGATCAGTTGGGTGCACGAGTGGGTTACATCGAACTGGATCTCAACAGCGGTAAGATCCT
TGAGAGTTTTCGCCCCGAAGAACGTTTTCCAATGATGAGCACTTTTAAAGTTCTGCTATGTGGCGCGGTA
TTATCCCGTATTGACGCCGGGCAAGAGCAACTCGGTCGCCGCATACACTATTCTCAGAATGACTTGGTTG
AGTACTCACCAGTCACAGAAAAGCATCTTACGGATGGCATGACAGTAAGAGAATTATGCAGTGCTGCCAT
AACCATGAGTGATAACACTGCGGCCAACTTACTTCTGACAACGATCGGAGGACCGAAGGAGCTAACCGCT
TTTTTGCACAACATGGGGGATCATGTAACTCGCCTTGATCGTTGGGAACCGGAGCTGAATGAAGCCATAC
CAAACGACGAGCGTGACACCACGATGCCTGTAGCAATGGCAACAACGTTGCGCAAACTATTAACTGGCGA
ACTACTTACTCTAGCTTCCCGGCAACAATTAATAGACTGGATGGAGGCGGATAAAGTTGCAGGACCACTT
CTGCGCTCGGCCCTTCCGGCTGGCTGGTTTATTGCTGATAAATCTGGAGCCGGTGAGCGTGGGTCTCGCG
GTATCATTGCAGCACTGGGGCCAGATGGTAAGCCCTCCCGTATCGTAGTTATCTACACGACGGGGAGTCA
GGCAACTATGGATGAACGAAATAGACAGATCGCTGAGATAGGTGCCTCACTGATTAAGCATTGGTAACTG
TCAGACCAAGTTTACTCATATATACTTTAGATTGATTTAAAACTTCATTTTTAATTTAAAAGGATCTAGG
TGAAGATCCTTTTTGATAATCTCATGACCAAAATCCCTTAACGTGAGTTTTCGTTCCACTGAGCGTCAGA
CCCCGTAGAAAAGATCAAAGGATCTTCTTGAGATCCTTTTTTTCTGCGCGTAATCTGCTGCTTGCAAACA
AAAAAACCACCGCTACCAGCGGTGGTTTGTTTGCCGGATCAAGAGCTACCAACTCTTTTTCCGAAGGTAA
CTGGCTTCAGCAGAGCGCAGATACCAAATACTGTTCTTCTAGTGTAGCCGTAGTTAGGCCACCACTTCAA
GAACTCTGTAGCACCGCCTACATACCTCGCTCTGCTAATCCTGTTACCAGTGGCTGCTGCCAGTGGCGAT
AAGTCGTGTCTTACCGGGTTGGACTCAAGACGATAGTTACCGGATAAGGCGCAGCGGTCGGGCTGAACGG
GGGGTTCGTGCACACAGCCCAGCTTGGAGCGAACGACCTACACCGAACTGAGATACCTACAGCGTGAGCT
ATGAGAAAGCGCCACGCTTCCCGAAGGGAGAAAGGCGGACAGGTATCCGGTAAGCGGCAGGGTCGGAACA
GGAGAGCGCACGAGGGAGCTTCCAGGGGGAAACGCCTGGTATCTTTATAGTCCTGTCGGGTTTCGCCACC
TCTGACTTGAGCGTCGATTTTTGTGATGCTCGTCAGGGGGGCGGAGCCTATGGAAAAACGCCAGCAACGC
GGCCTTTTTACGGTTCCTGGCCTTTTGCTGGCCTTTTGCTCACATGTTCTTTCCTGCGTTATCCCCTGAT
TCTGTGGATAACCGTATTACCGCCTTTGAGTGAGCTGATACCGCTCGCCGCAGCCGAACGACCGAGCGCA
GCGAGTCAGTGAGCGAGGAAGCGGAAGAGCGCCCAATACGCAAACCGCCTCTCCCCGCGCGTTGGCCGAT
TCATTAATGCAGCTGGCACGACAGGTTTCCCGACTGGAAAGCGGGCAGTGAGCGCAACGCAATTAATGTG
AGTTAGCTCACTCATTAGGCACCCCAGGCTTTACACTTTATGCTTCCGGCTCGTATGTTGTGTGGAATTG
TGAGCGGATAACAATTTCACACAGGAAACAGCTATGACCATGATTACGCCAAGCGCGCAATTAACCCTCA
CTAAAGGGAACAAAAGCTGGAGCTGCAAGCTTAATGTAGTCTTATGCAATACTCTTGTAGTCTTGCAACA
TGGTAACGATGAGTTAGCAACATGCCTTACAAGGAGAGAAAAAGCACCGTGCATGCCGATTGGTGGAAGT
AAGGTGGTACGATCGTGCCTTATTAGGAAGGCAACAGACGGGTCTGACATGGATTGGACGAACCACTGAA
TTGCCGCATTGCAGAGATATTGTATTTAAGTGCCTAGCTCGATACATAAAC
Features (pLannotate 1.2.2; 35 found; start..end, strand, type, name):
      1..181     +  LTR            5' LTR (truncated): truncated 5' long terminal repeat (LTR) from HIV-1
    228..353     +  misc_feature   HIV-1 Ψ: packaging signal of human immunodeficiency virus type 1
    337..700     +  CDS            HIV-1 gag (fragment): gag protein from human immunodeficiency virus 1; gag
    846..1079    +  misc_feature   RRE: The Rev response element (RRE) of HIV-1 allows for Rev-dependent mRNA export from the nucleus to the cytoplasm.
   1456..1556    +  CDS            Rev (fragment): human immunodeficiency virus 1 (HIV-1) Rev protein; rev; enhances nuclear export of unspliced and incompletely spliced viral mRNAs
   1653..1956    +  enhancer       CMV enhancer: human cytomegalovirus immediate early enhancer
   1957..2160    +  promoter       CMV promoter: human cytomegalovirus (CMV) immediate early promoter
   2277..2401    +  protein_bind   attR1: mutant version of attR; recombination site for the Gateway® LR reaction LR Clonase™
   2426..2456    +  promoter       lac UV5 promoter: E. coli lac promoter with an "up" mutation
   2480..2509    +  promoter       cat promoter (fragment): promoter of the E. coli cat gene encoding chloramphenicol acetyltransferase
   2510..3169    +  CDS            CmR: chloramphenicol acetyltransferase; cat; confers resistance to chloramphenicol
   3348..3506    +  CDS            ccdA (fragment): CCDA_ECO57 - Also known as H, letA. Experimental evidence at protein level: Swiss-Prot protein existence level 1. Antitoxin component of a type II toxin-antitoxin (TA) system which inhibits the post-segregational killing (PSK) of plasmid-free cells, also referred to as a plasmid addiction system. Binds to and blocks the activity of CcdB; will also remove bound CcdB protein from the CcdB-GyrA complex by forming a CcdA-CcdB complex, a process termed rejuvenation. Functions as a transcriptional corepressor for the ccdAB operon, repression also requires CcdB (By similarity). From Escherichia coli
   3511..3813    +  CDS            ccdB: CCDB_ECOLI - Also known as G, letB, letD. Experimental evidence at protein level: Swiss-Prot protein existence level 1. Toxic component of a type II toxin-antitoxin (TA) system, functioning in plasmid maintainence. Responsible for the post- segregational killing (PSK) of plasmid-free cells, also referred to as a plasmid addiction system. Half-life of over 2 hours. Cell killing by CcdB is accompanied by filamentation, defects in chromosome and plasmid segregation, defects in cell division, formation of anucleate cells, decreased DNA synthesis and plasmid loss. Interferes with the activity of DN
   3857..3981    -  protein_bind   attR2: mutant version of attR; recombination site for the Gateway® LR reaction LR Clonase™
   4049..4981    +  CDS            hRluc: Renilla luciferase human codon-optimized
   4998..5039    +  CDS            V5 tag: epitope tag from simian virus 5
   5072..5571    +  promoter       PGK promoter: mouse phosphoglycerate kinase 1 promoter
   5585..5632    +  promoter       EM7 promoter: synthetic bacterial promoter&nbsp
   5651..6049    +  CDS            BSD: blasticidin S deaminase; Aspergillus terreus BSD; confers resistance to blasticidin
   6066..6134    +  CDS            nef (fragment): NEF_HV1Z2 - Experimental evidence at protein level: Swiss-Prot protein existence level 1. Extracellular Nef protein targets CD4(+) T-lymphocytes for apoptosis by interacting with CXCR4 surface receptors. From Human immunodeficiency virus type 1 group M subtype D (isolate Z2/CDC-Z34) (HIV-1).
   6136..6369    +  LTR            3' LTR (ΔU3): self-inactivating 3' long terminal repeat (LTR) from HIV-1
   6441..6562    +  polyA_signal   SV40 poly(A) signal: SV40 polyadenylation signal
   6602..6737    +  rep_origin     SV40 ori: SV40 origin of replication
   6758..6776    -  promoter       T7 promoter: promoter for bacteriophage T7 RNA polymerase
   6784..6939    +  CDS            lacZα (fragment): LacZα fragment of β-galactosidase; lacZ fragment
   6944..7372    +  rep_origin     f1 ori (sequence partly withheld): f1 bacteriophage origin of replication; arrow indicates direction of (+) strand synthesis
   7425..7529    +  promoter       AmpR promoter: bla
   7530..8390    +  CDS            AmpR: β-lactamase; bla; confers resistance to ampicillin, carbenicillin, and related antibiotics
   8561..9149    +  rep_origin     ori: high-copy-number ColE1/pMB1/pBR322/pUC origin of replication
   9332..9424    +  CDS            lacI (fragment): lac repressor; lacI; The lac repressor binds to the lac operator to inhibit transcription in E. coli. This inhibition can be relieved by adding lactose or isopropyl-β-D-thiogalactopyranoside (IPTG).
   9437..9458    +  protein_bind   CAP binding site: CAP binding activates transcription in the presence of cAMP. E. coli catabolite activator protein
   9473..9503    +  promoter       lac promoter: promoter for the E. coli lac operon
   9511..9527    +  protein_bind   lac operator: The lac repressor binds to the lac operator to inhibit transcription in E. coli. This inhibition can be relieved by adding lactose or isopropyl-β-D-thiogalactopyranoside (IPTG). lac repressor encoded by lacI
   9572..9590    +  promoter       T3 promoter: promoter for bacteriophage T3 RNA polymerase
   9618..9844    +  promoter       RSV promoter: Rous sarcoma virus enhancer/promoter
