[The description below was written by a language model from this plasmid's Addgene catalogue record and pLannotate feature annotations shown in this document.]
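Description:
pLenti6.2-ccdB-Renilla is an empty Gateway destination vector built on the Invitrogen pLenti6.2 lentiviral backbone, designed to express any recombined open reading frame in mammalian cells as a fusion to a C-terminal Renilla luciferase. The viral portion is an HIV-1-derived, self-inactivating design. An RSV enhancer/promoter drives a truncated 5' LTR, followed by the Ψ packaging signal, a gag fragment and the Rev response element, and the genome ends in a ΔU3 3' LTR followed by an SV40 poly(A) signal. The helper functions needed for particle production are not encoded here apart from small gene fragments, so they must be supplied in trans. In bacteria the plasmid replicates from a high-copy ColE1/pUC origin and carries ampicillin resistance. An f1 origin and an SV40 origin are also annotated.

Between the LTRs, the CMV enhancer/promoter sits upstream of an attR1–attR2 Gateway cassette containing a chloramphenicol resistance gene and the ccdB toxin gene. An LR recombination reaction with an entry clone replaces this cassette with the gene of interest. ccdB then counter-selects against unrecombined vector in ordinary E. coli, which is why the empty backbone is maintained in a ccdB-tolerant strain under dual ampicillin and chloramphenicol selection. Immediately downstream of attR2 lie human codon-optimised Renilla luciferase and a V5 epitope tag, so an insert lacking a stop codon and cloned in frame would be read through into the luciferase. A separate cassette places blasticidin S deaminase under the mouse PGK promoter, with EM7 for bacterial expression, allowing blasticidin selection of transduced cells. The associated publication concerns quantitative analysis of HSP90–client interactions, consistent with use of luciferase-tagged proteins in luminescence-based interaction assays.
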