Addgene plasmid #87073: pLenti6.2-ccdB-Renilla
Purpose: (Empty Backbone) Lentiviral Gateway-compatible expression vector backbone with a C-terminal Renilla luciferase
Depositing lab: Susan Lindquist & Mikko Taipale. Depositing organization: Whitehead Institute for Biomedical Research. Publication: Quantitative analysis of HSP90-client interactions reveals principles of substrate recognition. Taipale M, Krykbaeva I, Koeva M, Kayatekin C, Westover KD, Karras GI, Lindquist S. Cell. 2012 Aug 31;150(5):987-1001. doi: 10.1016/j.cell.2012.06.047. PubMed 22939624.
Backbone
  Vector backbone: pLenti6.2
  Backbone manufacturer: Invitrogen
  Vector type: Mammalian Expression, Lentiviral
  Selectable markers: Blasticidin
  Tag / fusion protein: Renilla luciferase (C terminal on backbone)
Growth in bacteria
  Bacterial resistance: Chloramphenicol and Ampicillin, 25 & 100 μg/mL
  Growth temperature: 30°C
  Growth strain: ccdB Survival
  Growth instructions: Slow-growing, requires 3 days growth at 30C
  Copy number: High Copy
Gene/Insert
  Gene/Insert name: None
  Tag / fusion protein: Renilla luciferase (C terminal on backbone)
Terms and licenses: Academic/Nonprofit Terms; Industry Terms: Not Available to Industry
How to cite: pLenti6.2-ccdB-Renilla was a gift from Susan Lindquist & Mikko Taipale (Addgene plasmid # 87073 ; http://n2t.net/addgene:87073 ; RRID:Addgene_87073)
